>Addgene plasmid #72130 | Plxnb3-Fc-His | depositor full sequence | sequence record 139274 | Full sequence
GTCGAGGTCTCGACGGTATCGATTGACATTGATTATTGACTAGCTAGTTATTAATAGTAATCAATTACGG
GGTCATTAGTTCATAGCCCATATATGGAGTTCCGCGTTACATAACTTACGGTAAATGGCCCGCCTGGCTG
ACCGCCCAACGACCCCCGCCCATTGACGTCAATAATGACGTATGTTCCCATAGTAACGCCAATAGGGACT
TTCCATTGACGTCAATGGGTGGAGTATTTACGGTAAACTGCCCACTTGGCAGTACATCAAGTGTATCATA
TGCCAAGTCCGCCCCCTATTGACGTCAATGACGGTAAATGGCCCGCCTGGCATTATGCCCAGTACATGAC
CTTACGGGACTTTCCTACTTGGCAGTACATCTACGTATTAGTCATCGCTATTACCATGGTGATGCGGTTT
TGGCAGTACACCAATGGGCGTGGATAGCGGTTTGACTCACGGGGATTTCCAAGTCTCCACCCCATTGACG
TCAATGGGAGTTTGTTTTGGCACCAAAATCAACGGGACTTTCCAAAATGTCGTAATAACCCCGCCCCGTT
GACGCAAATGGGCGGTAGGCGTGTACGGTGGGAGGTCTATATAAGCAGAGCTCGTTTAGTGAACCGTCAG
ATCGCCTGGAGACGCCATCCACGCTGTTTTGACCTCCATAGAAGACACCGGGACCGATCCAGCCTCCGCG
GCCGGGAACGGTGCATTGGAACGCGGATTCCCCGTGCCAAGAGTGACGTAAGTACCGCCTATAGACTCTA
TAGGCACACCCCTTTGGCTCTTATGCATGCTATACTGTTTTTGGCTTGGGGCCTATACACCCCCGCTTCC
ATATGCTATAGGTGATGGTATAGCTTAGCCTATAGGTGTGGGTTATTGACCATTATTGACCACTCCCCTA
TTGGTGACGATACTTTCCATTACTAATCCATAACATGGCTCTTTGCCACAACTATCTCTATTGGCTATAT
GCCAATACTCTGTCCTTCAGAGACTGACACGGACTCTGTATTTTTACAGGATGGGGTCCCATTTATTATT
TACAAATTCACATATACAACAACGCCGTCCCCCGTGCCCGCAGTTTTTATTAAACATAGCGTGGGATCTC
CACGCGAATCTCGGGTACGTGTTCCGGACATGGGCTCTTCTCCGGTAGCGGCGGAGCTTCCACATCCGAG
CCCTGGTCCCATGCCTCCAGCGGCTCATGGTCGCTCGGCAGCTCCTTGCTCCTAACAGTGGAGGCCAGAC
TTAGGCACAGCACAATGCCCACCACCACCAGTGTGCCGCACAAGGCCGTGGCGGTAGGGTATGTGTCTGA
AAATGAGCTCGGAGATTGGGCTCGCACCGCTGACGCAGATGGAAGACTTAAGGCAGCGGCAGAAGAAGAT
GCAGGCAGCTGAGTTGTTGTATTCTGATAAGAGTCAGAGGTAACTCCCGTTGCGGTGCTGTTAACGGTGG
AGGGCAGTGTAGTCTGAGCAGTACTCGTTGCTGCCGCGCGCGCCACCAGACATAATAGCTGACAGACTAA
CAGACTGTTCCTTTCCATGGGTCTTTTCTGCAGAAGCTTGAATTCTCGAGGATCCGCGGCCGCGCCACCA
TGCTGACTGACTTCCTCCAGGCTCCTGTGATGGCTCCCTGGTCTCCCTTCAGCCTCCACCTGCTGCTGCT
GTTCCTGCCGCTGCTGCCTTTGACCAGGGTCCATCGCTTCTCTGTACCAAATACCAGCTTCAACCACCTG
GTGCTGGCACCAGATCAGGGCAAACTCTACGTGGGTGCAGTGAATCACCTCTTTCAGCTCAGCCCTGAGC
TGAAGATGGAGTCTGTGGCTGTCACTGGCCCTGTCATTGACAGTCCTGATTGTGTGCCTTTCCGTGACCT
GGCTGAGTGCCCACAGGCCCAGCTCACTGACAATGCCAACCAGCTCTTGTTGGTGAGCAGCAGGACACAG
GAACTGGTGGCTTGTGGGCAAGTGAAGCAGGGTGTATGTGAGAAGCGGCGCCTTGGGGATGTGACTCAAG
TGTTGTACCAGGCTGAGGACCCTGGTGATGGGCAGTTTGTGGCTGCCAATACCCTGGGAGTGACCACAGT
AGGCCTAGTGGTGCCCTTGCCAGGCCGAGACCTCCTGCTAGTGGCCAGAGGCCTGGCAGGCAAGCTGTCA
GCAGGAGTGCCACCCCTAACTGTGCGCCAGCTGGCTGGGCCACAGCCTTTCTCCAGTGAAGGACTGGGAA
GACTTGTGGTCGGTGACTTTTCAGACTACAACAATAGCTATGTAGGAGCTTTTTCTGATGCTCACTCTGC
CTACTTTGTGTTCCGTCGCCGTGGGGCTCGGGCCCAGACTGAGTATCGCTCCTATGTAGCTCGTGTCTGC
CTCAGAGATGTCAACCTTTATTCCTATGTGGAAATGCCACTTACCTGCCATGGCCAGGGCCTTATCCAGG
CTGCCTTCCTTACTCCAGACACTTTGCTAGGTGCATTTTCAGCAGGCACAAGTCAGGCACAGGCGGCCCT
GTGTGCCTTTCCCTTAGCTGACCTGGACAGGAGTATGGAACAAGCCAGGCGACTTTGCTATACTACTGGT
GGTCAGGGTCCTAGCGGCATGGAAGAAGCCACTGTGGAGTATGGTGTCACATCCCGTTGCGTCACTTTGC
CTCCTGACTCCCCCGAGTCATACCCCTGTGGTGATGAACACACCCCCAGCCCCATCGCAGGCCGCCAACC
CCTGGAGGCCCAGCCTCTGCTGCAACTGGGACAGTCCATCAGTGCAGTGGCTGCTCTCCAGACAGATGGG
CACACGATAGCCTTCCTGGGAGACACCCAAGGCCAGCTACATAAGGTCTTTCTAAACAGCTCCCATGGCC
AGGTATACCATTCCCAGCAAGTGGGGCCCCCAGGCTCAGCCATCAGTCCAGATCTGCTGGTAGACAGCAA
TGGAGACCACCTCTATGTCTTGACTGCCCAGCAGGTAGACCGGATACTTGTGGCAGCCTGTCCTCAGTTT
CCTAACTGCACTACCTGTCTCCAGGCCAGGGACCCACTATGTGGTTGGTGCATCCTTCAGGGAAGGTGTA
CTCGGAGAGGCGAGTGTGGACGGGCAGCCCAGCCAAACCACTGGCTGTGGAGCTACGAAGACAACCACTG
CCCTTACATCCAGAGCCTGCTACCAGCCCAACACCCCCGTCAGGAACAGGGTCAGATCATTCTGTCTGTT
CCTCGGCTGCCCACCCTGGCCATGGATGAATACTTCCACTGTGCTTTTGGGGGCTACAACAGTCTAGCTC
AGGTGGAAGAACCCCATGTGGTCTGTACCACCCCTCCTCAAGATCAGATGCCACCTAATCCTCCAGGCTC
AGATCATGTCACCTTGCCCCTGGCCCTAATGTTTGAGGATGTGGTATTGACCGCCACCACATTCTCCTTC
TATGACTGCAGTGCTGTTCAGGCCTTGGAAGTGGCTGCCCCGTGCCGCGCTTGTGTGAGCAGCCTGTGGC
GGTGCCACTGGTGCCCCCAGAGTAGCCACTGTATATATGGAGAGCACTGCCCAGAGGGTGAAAAGGCTGT
CTACAGTGCCCAGGAGGTGGACATCCTGGTTCGTGGCCCAGAGGCTTGCCCCCAGGTTGAGGGTCTAGCA
AGTCCCCAGTTGGTGCCTGTGGGTTGGGAGAGCCATGTGACCCTGCACATTCAGAACCTTCACTATTTCC
AAGGTCTGCCTGCCTTGTACCACTGCTGGCTAGAGCTGCCTGGAAAACTGCAAAAGCTACCTGCCTCCTT
AGAGGAGACATCCAGGGACTCTGGCCTCATTCACTGCCAGGCCCAGCAGTTCTACCCCTCTATGTCTCAG
TGGGAGCTCCCAGTGCCCATCTATGTAACCAGGGGTGAGATCCAGCGGCTGGACAATGCTGGTGATCTTC
ATGTGACTCTATATGACTGTGCCATGGGTCACCCTGACTGCAGCCACTGCCAGGCGGCCAATGGGAGCCT
GAGCTGTTTGTGGTGTGGTGATGGCCAGCCTGCCTGCCGCTATGGGCCTTTGTGCCCACCAGGTGCTGTG
GAACAGCTATGCCCTATACCCAGCATTGATGTGATTGAACCCCTGACTGGTCCCCCAGAAGGTGGCTTGG
CCATCACCATCCTGGGTTCCAACCTGGGCCAGGCCTTTAATGATGTGCGAAATGCTGTAACTGTGGCTGG
CCAGCCCTGCAACCCTGACCCTTCTCTCTACCGCATCTCTGCTCGGATTGTATGTGTGACATCTCCTGCT
CCCAATGGCACTGCTGGGCCAGTCCAAGTGGCCATTAAGAGTCGTCCTCCTGGCATCTCAACCCAGAACT
TCACCTACCAGGACCCTGTCCTGCTGAGCCTGAATCCTCAGTGGGGCCCCCAGGCAGGGGGCACCCAGCT
CACCATCCATGGGCAGTATCTCCAGACAGGAGGCAACATCAGTGTCTTTGTGGGTGACCAACCTTGCCCT
ATCCAGGAGCCTGTGTGTCCTGAAGCCATCATATGCCACACCATGCCCCAGACTGAGCCAGGAGAAGCAG
TGGTCCTCATAGTCTTTGGGCATGTTGAACGCAAACTGCTCACCACCCCTTTTCGATACACAGCCAATCC
CCAACTGGTGGAAGCAGAGCCTAGTGTCAGCTTCCGGGGAGGTGGACGAGTGATTCGAGTCAGGGGTACA
GGCTTAGACGTTGTGTGGCAGCCCTTGCTGTCTGTGTGGCTGGAGGATGAGCCCAAAGTAAAGGCCTTGG
GGGTTCAGGCCCAGGATGCGAACCCAAGGAGGAGCTGTGGTGCCCCTGCTGCAGATCCTCAGGCCTGTAT
CCATCTTGAGAGTGGCTTACTACAGTGTTCCACGCTCTGCTCTGTCAACTCATCCAGCCTCCTCCTGTGC
CACAGTCCAGCAGTGCCAGATGGGGCCCTCCCAAAGCGAGTCTTCTTTGCCCTAGACAACATGCAAGTAG
ACTTTGCCAGTGCTAGTGGGGGCCAGGGATTCCTATACCAGCCTAACCCTCGCCTGGCTCCACTTAGTCA
TGAGGGGATTACTCACCCCTACCACCTCAAGCCAGGCCATGTCCTAGATGTGGAGGGCGAGGGCCTCAAT
CTGGGGATCAGCAAGGAGGAGGTGCAGGTGCATATTGGAGATGGAGAGTGCCTGGTGAAGACACTGACGC
TTACTCACTTGTACTGTGAGCCACCACCCCAAGCCCCTCAACCCACCAATGGTTCAGGCACCCTGCCGCA
GTTTGTGGTGCAGATGGGCAACCTGCGCCTGGCTCTAGGCCCTGTCCAGTACGAAGCAGAGTCCATGATG
TCCACCTTTCCTGTGGGCGCGCCTGACAAAACTCACACATGCCCACCGTGCCCAGCACCTGAACTCCTGG
GGGGACCGTCAGTCTTCCTCTTCCCCCCAAAACCCAAGGACACCCTCATGATCTCCCGGACCCCTGAGGT
CACATGCGTGGTGGTGGACGTGAGCCACGAAGACCCTGAGGTCAAGTTCAACTGGTACGTGGACGGCGTG
GAGGTGCATAATGCCAAGACAAAGCCGCGGGAGGAGCAGTACAACAGCACGTACCGTGTGGTCAGCGTCC
TCACCGTCCTGCACCAGGACTGGCTGAATGGCAAGGAGTACAAGTGCAAGGTCTCCAACAAAGCCCTCCC
AGCCCCCATCGAGAAAACCATCTCCAAAGCCAAAGGGCAGCCCCGAGAACCACAGGTGTATACCCTGCCC
CCATCCCGGGATGAGCTGACCAAGAACCAGGTCAGCCTGACCTGCCTGGTCAAAGGCTTCTATCCCAGCG
ACATCGCCGTGGAGTGGGAGAGCAATGGGCAGCCGGAGAACAACTACAAGACCACGCCTCCCGTGCTGGA
CTCCGACGGCTCCTTCTTCCTCTACAGCAAGCTCACCGTGGACAAGAGCAGGTGGCAGCAGGGGAACGTC
TTCTCATGCTCCGTGATGCATGAGGCTCTGCACAACCACTACACGCAGAAGAGCCTCTCCCTGTCTCCGG
GTAAAGGCGGCCATCATCACCATCACCATTAATCTAGAGATCTTATTAAAGCAGAACTTGTTTATTGCAG
CTTATAATGGTTACAAATAAAGCAATAGCATCACAAATTTCACAAATAAAGCATTTTTTTCACTGCATTC
TAGTTGTGGTTTGTCCAAACTCATCAATGTATCTTATCATGTCTGGTCGACTCTAGCTAGACTCTTCCGC
TTCCTCGCTCACTGACTCGCTGCGCTCGGTCGTTCGGCTGCGGCGAGCGGTATCAGCTCACTCAAAGGCG
GTAATACGGTTATCCACAGAATCAGGGGATAACGCAGGAAAGAACATGTGAGCAAAAGGCCAGCAAAAGG
CCAGGAACCGTAAAAAGGCCGCGTTGCTGGCGTTTTTCCATAGGCTCCGCCCCCCTGACGAGCATCACAA
AAATCGACGCTCAAGTCAGAGGTGGCGAAACCCGACAGGACTATAAAGATACCAGGCGTTTCCCCCTGGA
AGCTCCCTCGTGCGCTCTCCTGTTCCGACCCTGCCGCTTACCGGATACCTGTCCGCCTTTCTCCCTTCGG
GAAGCGTGGCGCTTTCTCATAGCTCACGCTGTAGGTATCTCAGTTCGGTGTAGGTCGTTCGCTCCAAGCT
GGGCTGTGTGCACGAACCCCCCGTTCAGCCCGACCGCTGCGCCTTATCCGGTAACTATCGTCTTGAGTCC
AACCCGGTAAGACACGACTTATCGCCACTGGCAGCAGCCACTGGTAACAGGATTAGCAGAGCGAGGTATG
TAGGCGGTGCTACAGAGTTCTTGAAGTGGTGGCCTAACTACGGCTACACTAGAAGAACAGTATTTGGTAT
CTGCGCTCTGCTGAAGCCAGTTACCTTCGGAAAAAGAGTTGGTAGCTCTTGATCCGGCAAACAAACCACC
GCTGGTAGCGGTGGTTTTTTTGTTTGCAAGCAGCAGATTACGCGCAGAAAAAAAGGATCTCAAGAAGATC
CTTTGATCTTTTCTACGGGGTCTGACGCTCAGTGGAACGAAAACTCACGTTAAGGGATTTTGGTCATGAG
ATTATCAAAAAGGATCTTCACCTAGATCCTTTTAAATTAAAAATGAAGTTTTAAATCAATCTAAAGTATA
TATGAGTAAACTTGGTCTGACAGTTACCAATGCTTAATCAGTGAGGCACCTATCTCAGCGATCTGTCTAT
TTCGTTCATCCATAGTTGCCTGACTCCCCGTCGTGTAGATAACTACGATACGGGAGGGCTTACCATCTGG
CCCCAGTGCTGCAATGATACCGCGAGACCCACGCTCACCGGCTCCAGATTTATCAGCAATAAACCAGCCA
GCCGGAAGGGCCGAGCGCAGAAGTGGTCCTGCAACTTTATCCGCCTCCATCCAGTCTATTAATTGTTGCC
GGGAAGCTAGAGTAAGTAGTTCGCCAGTTAATAGTTTGCGCAACGTTGTTGCCATTGCTACAGGCATCGT
GGTGTCACGCTCGTCGTTTGGTATGGCTTCATTCAGCTCCGGTTCCCAACGATCAAGGCGAGTTACATGA
TCCCCCATGTTGTGCAAAAAAGCGGTTAGCTCCTTCGGTCCTCCGATCGTTGTCAGAAGTAAGTTGGCCG
CAGTGTTATCACTCATGGTTATGGCAGCACTGCATAATTCTCTTACTGTCATGCCATCCGTAAGATGCTT
TTCTGTGACTGGTGAGTACTCAACCAAGTCATTCTGAGAATAGTGTATGCGGCGACCGAGTTGCTCTTGC
CCGGCGTCAATACGGGATAATACCGCGCCACATAGCAGAACTTTAAAAGTGCTCATCATTGGAAAACGTT
CTTCGGGGCGAAAACTCTCAAGGATCTTACCGCTGTTGAGATCCAGTTCGATGTAACCCACTCGTGCACC
CAACTGATCTTCAGCATCTTTTACTTTCACCAGCGTTTCTGGGTGAGCAAAAACAGGAAGGCAAAATGCC
GCAAAAAAGGGAATAAGGGCGACACGGAAATGTTGAATACTCATACTCTTCCTTTTTCAATATTATTGAA
GCATTTATCAGGGTTATTGTCTCATGAGCGGATACATATTTGAATGTATTTAGAAAAATAAACAAATAGG
GGTTCCGCGCACATTTCCCCGAAAAGTGCCACCTGACGTCTAAGAAACCATTATTATCATGACATTAACC
TATAAAAATAGGCGTATCACGAGGCCCTTTCGTCTCGCGCGTTTCGGTGATGACGGTGAAAACCTCTGAC
ACATGCAGCTCCCGGAGGAATGTGTGTCAGTTAGGGTGTGGAAAGTCCCCAGGCTCCCCAGGCAGGCAGA
AGTATGCAAAGCATGCATCTCAATTAGTCAGCAACCAGGTGTGGAAAGTCCCCAGGCTCCCCAGCAGGCA
GAAGTATGCAAAGCATGCATCTCAATTAGTCAGCAACCATAGTCCCGCCCCTAACTCCGCCCATCCCGCC
CCTAACTCCGCCCAGTTCCGCCCATTCTCCGCCCCATGGCTGACTAATTTTTTTTATTTATGCAGAGGCC
GAGGCCGCCTCTGCCTCTGAGCTATTCCAGAAGTAGTGAGGAGGCTTTTTTGGAGGCCTAGGCTTTTGCA
AAAAGCTCCCGGGAGCTTGTATATCCATTTTCGTCCCGGAGACGGTCACAGCTTGTCTGTAAGCGGATGC
CGGGAGCAGACAAGCCCGTCAGGGCGCGTCAGCGGGTGTTGGCGGGTGTCGGGGCTGGCTTAACTATGCG
GCATCAGAGCAGATTGTACTGAGAGTGCACCATATGCGGTGTGAAATACCGCACAGATGCGTAAGGAGAA
AATACCGCATCAGGAAATTGTAAGCGTTAATATTTTGTTAAAATTCGCGTTAAATTTTTGTTAAATCAGC
TCATTTTTTAACCAATAGGCCGAAATCGGCAAAATCCCTTATAAATCAAAAGAATAGACCGAGATAGGGT
[37 nt withheld, positions 8961-8997]
AAAGAACGTGGACTCCAACGTCAAAGG
[49 nt withheld, positions 9025-9073]
T
[91 nt withheld, positions 9075-9165]
G
[124 nt withheld, positions 9167-9290]
CCATTCGCCATTCAGGCTGCGCAACTGTTGGGAAGGGCGATCGGTGCGGGCCTCTTCGCTATTACGCCAG
CTGGCGAAAGGGGGATGTGCTGCAAGGCGATTAAGTTGGGTAACGCCAGGGTTTTCCCAGTCACGACGTT
GTAAAACGACGGCCAGTGAATT
Features (pLannotate 1.2.2; 14 found; start..end, strand, type, name):
     25..408     +  enhancer       CMV enhancer: human cytomegalovirus immediate early enhancer
    410..609     +  promoter       CMV promoter: human cytomegalovirus (CMV) immediate early promoter
    748..1573    +  intron         CMV intron A: human cytomegalovirus intron A (Chapman et al., 1991)
   1610..5341    +  CDS            Plxnb3 (fragment): PLXB3_MOUSE - Also known as Kiaa1206, Plxn6. Experimental evidence at protein level: Swiss-Prot protein existence level 1. Receptor for SEMA5A that plays a role in axon guidance, invasive growth and cell migration. Stimulates neurite outgrowth and mediates Ca(2+)/Mg(2+)-dependent cell aggregation. In glioma cells, SEMA5A stimulation of PLXNB3 results in the disassembly of F-actin stress fibers, disruption of focal adhesions and cellular collapse as well as inhibition of cell migration and invasion through ARHGDIA- mediated inactivation of RAC1 (By similarity). Seem to be non-essential for norm
   5345..6025    +  CDS            IGHG1 (fragment): IGHG1_HUMAN - Experimental evidence at protein level: Swiss-Prot protein existence level 1. Constant region of immunoglobulin heavy chains. Immunoglobulins, also known as antibodies, are membrane-bound or secreted glycoproteins produced by B lymphocytes. In the recognition phase of humoral immunity, the membrane-bound immunoglobulins serve as receptors which, upon binding of a specific antigen, trigger the clonal expansion and differentiation of B lymphocytes into immunoglobulins- secreting plasma cells. Secreted immunoglobulins mediate the effector phase of humoral immunity, which results in
   6075..6196    +  polyA_signal   SV40 poly(A) signal: SV40 polyadenylation signal
   6405..6993    -  rep_origin     ori: high-copy-number ColE1/pMB1/pBR322/pUC origin of replication
   7164..8024    -  CDS            AmpR: β-lactamase; bla; confers resistance to ampicillin, carbenicillin, and related antibiotics
   8025..8129    -  promoter       AmpR promoter: bla
   8224..8259    +  CDS            rop (fragment): Rop protein, which maintains plasmids at low copy number; rop
   8282..8612    +  promoter       SV40 promoter: SV40 enhancer and early promoter
   8735..8834    +  misc_feature   bom (fragment): basis of mobility region from pBR322
   8862..9290    -  rep_origin     f1 ori (sequence partly withheld): f1 bacteriophage origin of replication; arrow indicates direction of (+) strand synthesis
   9294..9451    -  CDS            lacZα (fragment): LacZα fragment of β-galactosidase; lacZ fragment
