[The description below was written by a language model from this plasmid's Addgene catalogue record and pLannotate feature annotations shown in this document.]
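Description:
Plxnb3-Fc-His is a mammalian expression plasmid of about 9.5 kb built on the pCMVi-SV40ori backbone, designed to produce the extracellular region of mouse Plexin B3 as a soluble fusion protein. It is maintained in E. coli as a high-copy plasmid through a ColE1/pUC-type origin and selected with ampicillin via the β-lactamase gene. The backbone also carries an f1 phage origin and small remnants of rop, bom and lacZα that appear to be leftovers of earlier vector construction. An SV40 enhancer/early promoter region is annotated as well. It corresponds to the SV40 origin implied by the backbone name, which can support episomal replication in cells expressing large T antigen.

The expression cassette is driven by the human cytomegalovirus immediate early enhancer and promoter, followed by CMV intron A, an element commonly included to boost transcript processing and expression. Downstream lies the Plxnb3 ectodomain fragment of roughly 3.7 kb, inserted between NotI and AscI sites that remain intact. It is fused at its C terminus to the backbone-encoded Fc region of human IgG1, and the cassette ends with an SV40 polyadenylation signal. The catalogue entry also specifies a 6X histidine tag after the Fc; this short tag is not separately annotated in the feature table.

The Fc portion typically dimerises the fusion and allows capture or detection with Fc-binding reagents, while the His tag offers metal-affinity purification. The associated work was an extracellular biochemical interaction screen of cell-surface recognition proteins in the retina, and this construct fits that use as a source of recombinant Plexin B3 ectodomain for binding assays.
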