Addgene plasmid #72130: Plxnb3-Fc-His
Purpose: Expresses the extracellular region of the PlexinB3 protein, C-terminally fused to the Fc region of human IgG1 + 6X histidine tag.
Depositing lab: Woj Wojtowicz. Depositing organization: University of California, Berkeley. Publication: An extracellular biochemical screen reveals that FLRTs and Unc5s mediate neuronal subtype recognition in the retina. Visser JJ, Cheng Y, Perry SC, Chastain AB, Parsa B, Masri SS, Ray TA, Kay JN, Wojtowicz WM. Elife. 2015 Dec 3;4. pii: e08149. doi: 10.7554/eLife.08149. PubMed 26633812.
Backbone
  Vector backbone: pCMVi-SV40ori
  Vector type: Mammalian Expression
Growth in bacteria
  Bacterial resistance: Ampicillin, 100 μg/mL
  Growth temperature: 37°C
  Growth strain: DH5alpha
  Copy number: High Copy
Gene/Insert
  Gene/Insert name: Plxnb3 (alt names: Plexin B3; Plxn6; NCBI gene ID 140571; Reference sequence NM_019587.2)
  Species: M. musculus (mouse)
  Insert size (bp): 3726
  Entrez Gene: Plxnb3 (a.k.a. AI451018, Plxn6)
  Promoter: CMV
  Tag / fusion protein: Fc-His (C terminal on backbone)
  Cloning method: Restriction Enzyme; 5′ cloning site NotI (not destroyed); 3′ cloning site AscI (not destroyed)
  Sequencing primers: 5′ GTCAGAGGTAACTCCCGTTGC; 3′ ATCATGAGGGTGTCCTTG
Terms and licenses: Academic/Nonprofit Terms; Industry Terms: Not Available to Industry
How to cite: Plxnb3-Fc-His was a gift from Woj Wojtowicz (Addgene plasmid # 72130 ; http://n2t.net/addgene:72130 ; RRID:Addgene_72130)
