>Addgene plasmid #72130 | Plxnb3-Fc-His | addgene partial sequence | sequence record 139271 | pMRB101-F 5'-aagatgcaggcagctgagtt-3'
ACGGTGGAGGGCAGTGTAGTCTGAGCAGTACTCGTTGCTGCCGCGCGCGCCACCAGACATAATAGCTGAC
AGACTAACAGACTGTTCCTTTCCATGGGTCTTTTCTGCAGAAGCTTGAATTCTCGAGGATCCGCGGCCGC
GCCACCATGCTGACTGACTTCCTCCAGGCTCCTGTGATGGCTCCCTGGTCTCCCTTCAGCCTCCACCTGC
TGCTGCTGTTCCTGCCGCTGCTGCCTTTGACCAGGGTCCATCGCTTCTCTGTACCAAATACCAGCTTCAA
CCACCTGGTGCTGGCACCAGATCAGGGCAAACTCTACGTGGGTGCAGTGAATCACCTCTTTCAGCTCAGC
CCTGAGCTGAAGATGGAGTCTGTGGCTGTCACTGGCCCTGTCATTGACAGTCCTGATTGTGTGCCTTTCC
GTGACCTGGCTGAGTGCCCACAGGCCCAGCTCACTGACAATGCCAACCAGCTCTTGTTGGTGAGCAGCAG
GACACAGGAACTGGTGGCTTGTGGGCAAGTGAAGCAGGGTGTATGTGAGAAGCGGCGCCTTGGGGATGTG
ACTCAAGTGTTGTACCAGGCTGAGGACCCTGGTGATGGGCAGTTTGTGGCTGCCAATACCCTGGGAGTGA
CCACAGTAGGCCTAGTGGTGCCCTTGCCAGGCCGAGACCTCCTGCTAGTGGCCAGAGGCCTGGCAGGCAA
GCTGTCAGCAGGAGTGCCACCCCTAACTGTGCGCCAGCTGGCTGG
