>Addgene plasmid #72130 | Plxnb3-Fc-His | addgene partial sequence | sequence record 139273 | SV40pA-R 5'-GAAATTTGTGATGCTATTGC-3'
TTCTGCTTTAATAAGATCTCTAGATTAATGGTGATGGTGATGATGGCCGCCTTTACCCGGAGACAGGGAG
AGGCTCTTCTGCGTGTAGTGGTTGTGCAGAGCCTCATGCATCACGGAGCATGAGAAGACGTTCCCCTGCT
GCCACCTGCTCTTGTCCACGGTGAGCTTGCTGTAGAGGAAGAAGGAGCCGTCGGAGTCCAGCACGGGAGG
CGTGGTCTTGTAGTTGTTCTCCGGCTGCCCATTGCTCTCCCACTCCACGGCGATGTCGCTGGGATAGAAG
CCTTTGACCAGGCAGGTCAGGCTGACCTGGTTCTTGGTCAGCTCATCCCGGGATGGGGGCAGGGTATACA
CCTGTGGTTCTCGGGGCTGCCCTTTGGCTTTGGAGATGGTTTTCTCGATGGGGGCTGGGAGGGCTTTGTT
GGAGACCTTGCACTTGTACTCCTTGCCATTCAGCCAGTCCTGGTGCAGGACGGTGAGGACGCTGACCACA
CGGTACGTGCTGTTGTACTGCTCCTCCCGCGGCTTTGTCTTGGCATTATGCACCTCCACGCCGTCCACGT
ACCAGTTGAACTTGACCTCAGGGTCTTCGTGGCTCACGTCCACCACCACGCATGTGACCTCAGGGGTCCG
GGAGATCATGAGGGTGTCCTTGGGTTTTGGGGGGAAGAGGAAGACTGACGGTCCCCCCAGGAGTTCAGGT
GCTGGGCACGGTGGGCATGTGTGAGTTTTGTCAGGCGCGCCCACAGGAAAGGTGGACATCATGGACTCTG
CTTCGTACTGGACAGGGCCTAGAGCCAGGCGCAGGTTGCCCATCTGCACCACAAACTGCGGCAGGGTGCC
TGAACCATTGGTGGGTTGAGGGGCTTGGG
